>Addgene plasmid #234530 | pJPC263 | addgene full sequence | sequence record 469146 | Addgene NGS Result
TAAACGCTCTTTTCTCTTAGGTTTACCCGCCAATATATCCTGTCAAACACTGATAGTTTTTCGTACGACC
CTCGGTACCGATCGGCGCGCCGGAGAGATCGCGCACGCCAATGCTACCGTAGGTCCTGCTTCAGGAGGTC
AACATGGTGGAGCACGACACTCTGGTCTACTCCAAAAATGTCAAAGATACAGTCTCAGAAGATCAAAGGG
CTATTGAGACTTTTCAACAAAGGATAATTTCGGGAAACCTCCTCGGATTCCATTGCCCAGCTATCTGTCA
CTTCATCGAAAGGACAGTAGAAAAGGAAGGTGGCTCCTACAAATGCCATCATTGCGATAAAGGAAAGGCT
ATCATTCAAGATCTCTCTGCCGACAGTGGTCCCAAAGATGGACCCCCACCCACGAGGAGCATCGTGGAAA
AAGAAGAGGTTCCAACCACGTCTACAAAGCAAGTGGATTGATGTGATAACATGGTGGAGCACGACACTCT
GGTCTACTCCAAAAATGTCAAAGATACAGTCTCAGAAGATCAAAGGGCTATTGAGACTTTTCAACAAAGG
ATAATTTCGGGAAACCTCCTCGGATTCCATTGCCCAGCTATCTGTCACTTCATCGAAAGGACAGTAGAAA
AGGAAGGTGGCTCCTACAAATGCCATCATTGCGATAAAGGAAAGGCTATCATTCAAGATCTCTCTGCCGA
CAGTGGTCCCAAAGATGGACCCCCACCCACGAGGAGCATCGTGGAAAAAGAAGAGGTTCCAACCACGTCT
ACAAAGCAAGTGGATTGATGTGACATCTCCACTGACGTAAGGGATGACGCACAATCCCACTATCCTTCGC
AAGACCCTTCCTCTATATAAGGAAGTTCATTTCATTTGGAGAGGACACGCTCGAGTATAAGAGCTCATTT
TTACAACAATTACCAACAACAACAAACAACAAACAACATTACAATTACATTTACAATTATCGATACAATC
TGAGAACACGACGCTGAGCTCGGACGGCGCGCCGGAGCCTAGTTCCTATAGCCTACATTATACGAAGTTA
TAATGGGGATTGAACAAGATGGATTGCACGCAGGTTCTCCGGCCGCTTGGGTGGAGAGGCTATTCGGCTA
TGACTGGGCACAACAGACAATCGGCTGCTCTGATGCCGCCGTGTTTCGGCTGTCAGCGCAGGGGCGCCCG
GTTCTTTTTGTCAAGACCGACCTGTCCGGTGCCCTGAATGAACTCCAGGACGAGGCAGCGCGGCTATCGT
GGCTGGCCACGACGGGCGTTCCTTGCGCAGCTGTGCTCGACGTTGTCACTGAAGCGGGAAGGGACTGGCT
GCTATTGGGCGAAGTGCCGGGGCAGGATCTCCTGTCATCTCACCTTGCTCCTGCCGAGAAAGTATCCATC
ATGGCTGATGCAATGCGGCGGCTGCATACGCTTGATCCGGCTACCTGCCCATTCGACCACCAAGCGAAAC
ATCGCATCGAGCGAGCACGTACTCGGATGGAAGCCGGTCTTGTCGATCAGGATGATCTGGACGAAGAACA
TCAGGGGCTCGCGCCAGCCGAACTGTTCGCCAGGCTCAAGGCGCGCATGCCCGACGGCGAGGATCTCGTC
GTGACACATGGCGATGCCTGCTTGCCGAATATCATGGTGGAAAATGGCCGCTTTTCTGGATTCATCGACT
GTGGCCGGCTGGGTGTGGCGGACCGCTATCAGGACATAGCGTTGGCTACCCGTGATATTGCTGAAGAACT
TGGCGGCGAATGGGCTGACCGCTTCCTCGTGCTTTACGGTATCGCCGCTCCCGATTCGCAGCGCATCGCC
TTCTATCGCCTTCTTGACGAGTTCTTCTGAGCGGGCTTATATGAAGATGAAGATGAAATATTTGGTGTGT
CAAATAAAAAGCTTGTGTGCTTAAGTTTGTGTTTTTTTCTTGGCTTGTTGTGTTATGAATTTGTGGCTTT
TTCTAATATTAAATGAATGTAAGATCACATTATAATGAATAAACAAATGTTTCTATAATCCATTGTGAAT
GTTTTGTTGGATCTCTTCTGCAGCATATAACTACTGTATGTGCTATGGTATGGACTATGGAATATGATTA
AAGATAAGCGCTGAGCTCCCGGGGCGCGCCGGAGAGATCGCGCACGCCAATGCTACCGTAGGTCCTGCTT
ATAACTTCGTATAGCCTACATTATAGGATGGAGGCGCTGAGCTCTCCCGGCGCGCCGGAGAGATCGCGCA
CGCCAATGGATCATGCGACCCTCGCCATGATCCTCGCGATCTGGTTCATCAGCTTCCACTTCATCAAGCT
GCTGTTCTCCCAGCAGACCACCAAGCTGCTTCCGCCAGGACCAAAGCCGCTTCCGATCATCGGCAACATC
CTTGAGGTGGGCAAGAAGCCGCATCGGTCCTTCGCCAACCTCGCCAAGATTCACGGCCCACTCATTTCCC
TCAGACTCGGCTCTGTGACCACCATCGTTGTGTCCTCTGCCGACGTGGCCAAAGAGATGTTCCTCAAGAA
GGATCACCCGCTCTCCAACCGCACGATCCCGAATAGTGTTACAGCCGGCGACCACCACAAGCTCACCATG
TCTTGGCTCCCGGTGTCTCCGAAGTGGCGCAACTTCCGCAAGATTACCGCCGTGCATCTGCTCTCCCCAC
AGAGACTCGATGCCTGCCAGACATTCAGGCACGCCAAGGTGCAGCAGCTCTACGAGTACGTTCAAGAGTG
CGCCCAGAAAGGCCAGGCCGTGGATATTGGCAAGGCCGCCTTTACGACCAGCCTCAACCTCCTCAGCAAG
CTGTTCTTCAGCGTCGAGCTGGCGCACCACAAGTCCCATACCAGCCAAGAGTTCAAAGAGCTGATCTGGA
ACATCATGGAAGATATAGGCAAGCCGAACTACGCCGACTACTTCCCGATTCTCGGCTGCGTTGACCCATC
TGGCATTAGAAGAAGGCTCGCCTGCTCCTTCGACAAGCTGATCGCCGTGTTCCAGGGCATCATCTGCGAG
AGACTCGCCCCAGATTCCTCCACCACAACTACCACCACCACCGACGACGTGCTCGATGTGCTCCTCCAGC
TGTTCAAGCAGAACGAGCTGACGATGGGCGAGATCAACCACCTCCTCGTGGACATCTTCGACGCCGGCAC
CGATACCACATCCTCCACATTCGAGTGGGTGATGACCGAGCTGATCCGCAATCCAGAGATGATGGAAAAG
GCCCAAGAGGAAATCAAGCAGGTCCTCGGCAAGGACAAGCAGATCCAAGAGTCCGACATCATCAACCTGC
CGTACCTCCAGGCGATCATCAAAGAGACACTCCGCCTCCATCCGCCGACCGTGTTCTTGCTCCCAAGAAA
GGCCGACACCGATGTCGAGCTGTACGGCTACATCGTGCCGAAGGATGCCCAGATCCTCGTGAACCTCTGG
GCCATTGGCAGGGACCCAAACGCCTGGCAGAACGCCGATATTTTCAGCCCAGAGCGCTTCATCGGCTGCG
AGATCGATGTTAAGGGCCGCGATTTCGGCCTCCTTCCATTTGGCGCTGGCCGCAGAATTTGCCCAGGCAT
GAATCTCGCCATCAGGATGCTCACCCTCATGCTCGCCACACTCCTCCAGTTCTTCAACTGGAAGCTCGAA
GGCGACATCTCCCCGAAGGACCTCGACATGGACGAGAAGTTCGGCATTGCGCTCCAAAAGACCAAGCCGC
TCAAGCTCATCCCGATTCCGCGCTACGGTAGCGGAGCTACCAATTTTAGCCTCCTTAAGCAGGCTGGTGA
TGTAGAAGAGAACCCCGGGCCTATGAAGATGATGAACGGCGAGGACGCCAACGACCAGATGATCAAAGAG
TCCTTCTTCATCACCCACGGCAACCCGATCCTCACCGTCGAGGATACACATCCGCTCAGGCCGTTCTTCG
AGACATGGCGCGAGAAGATTTTCTCCAAGAAGCCGAAGGCCATCCTCATCATCTCCGGCCACTGGGAGAC
AGTGAAGCCAACCGTGAACGCCGTGCACATCAACGACACCATCCACGACTTCGACGACTACCCAGCCGCC
ATGTACCAGTTCAAGTACCCAGCTCCAGGCGAGCCAGAGCTTGCGAGAAAGGTGGAAGAGATCCTCAAGA
AGTCCGGGTTCGAGACAGCCGAGACAGACCAAAAGAGGGGCCTTGATCACGGCGCCTGGGTTCCACTCAT
GCTCATGTATCCAGAGGCGGACATCCCGGTGTGCCAGCTCTCAGTTCAGCCACATCTCGACGGCACCTAC
CACTACAATCTCGGCAGAGCCCTCGCGCCGCTCAAGAATGATGGCGTGCTCATTATTGGCTCCGGCAGCG
CCACACATCCACTCGATGAGACACCGCACTACTTCGATGGTGTTGCCCCTTGGGCCGCTGCCTTCGATTC
TTGGCTTAGGAAGGCCCTCATCAACGGCCGCTTCGAGGAAGTGAACATCTACGAGAGCAAGGCCCCGAAC
TGGAAGCTCGCCCATCCATTTCCAGAGCACTTCTACCCGCTCCACGTTGTGCTCGGCGCTGCTGGTGAAA
AGTGGAAGGCCGAGCTGATCCACTCCTCCTGGGATCATGGCACACTTTGCCACGGCTCCTACAAGTTCAC
CTCCGCCGGATCCGGAGCAACCAACTTTAGCCTGCTCAAGCAAGCAGGAGATGTTGAGGAAAATCCTGGC
CCCATGACCGCCATCAAGATGAACACCAACGGCGAGGGCGAGACACAGCACATCCTCATGATCCCGTTCA
TGGCGCAGGGCCACCTCAGGCCATTTCTCGAACTCGCCATGTTCCTCTACAAGCGCTCCCACGTGATCAT
CACCCTGCTCACAACTCCGCTCAATGCCGGCTTCCTCAGGCACCTCCTTCACCACCATTCCTACTCCTCC
AGCGGCATCAGGATCGTCGAGCTGCCATTCAACTCCACCAACCACGGACTCCCACCGGGCATCGAGAACA
CCGATAAGCTCACACTCCCGCTCGTGGTGTCCCTCTTCCATTCCACCATCAGCCTCGATCCGCACCTCCG
CGATTACATCTCCAGGCATTTCAGCCCAGCCAGGCCACCACTCTGCGTGATCCATGATGTGTTCCTCGGC
TGGGTTGACCAGGTGGCCAAGGATGTGGGCTCTACAGGCGTGGTGTTCACAACAGGCGGCGCTTATGGCA
CATCCGCCTACGTGTCCATCTGGAACGATCTCCCGCACCAGAACTACTCCGACGACCAAGAGTTCCCGCT
GCCAGGCTTCCCAGAGAACCATAAGTTCCGCAGGTCCCAGCTCCATCGGTTCCTCAGATATGCCGACGGC
TCCGACGATTGGTCCAAGTATTTCCAGCCGCAGCTCCGCCAGTCCATGAAGTCTTTTGGCTGGCTCTGCA
ACTCCGTGGAAGAGATCGAGACACTCGGCTTCTCCATCCTCCGCAACTACACCAAGCTGCCGATCTGGGG
CATCGGCCCACTTATTGCTTCCCCAGTGCAGCACTCCTCCTCCGACAACAATTCAACAGGCGCCGAGTTC
GTGCAGTGGCTCAGCCTCAAAGAGCCGGACTCCGTCCTCTACATCTCCTTCGGCTCCCAGAACACGATCA
GCCCGACGCAGATGATGGAACTCGCTGCTGGCCTTGAGTCCTCCGAGAAGCCATTCCTCTGGGTGATCAG
AGCCCCGTTCGGCTTCGACATCAACGAAGAGATGCGCCCAGAGTGGCTGCCAGAGGGCTTTGAGGAACGC
ATGAAGGTGAAGAAACAGGGCAAGCTCGTGTACAAGCTCGGCCCGCAGCTTGAGATCCTCAACCATGAAT
CCATCGGCGGCTTTCTCACCCACTGCGGATGGAACAGCATCCTTGAGTCTCTTCGCGAGGGCGTTCCGAT
GCTTGGATGGCCACTTGCTGCCGAGCAGGCCTACAACCTCAAGTACCTCGAAGATGAGATGGGCGTCGCG
GTTGAGCTTGCTAGAGGCCTCGAAGGCGAGATCTCCAAAGAGAAGGTCAAGCGCATCGTCGAGATGATCC
TTGAGCGCAACGAGGGCTCCAAAGGCTGGGAGATGAAGAATCGCGCCGTGGAAATGGGCAAAAAGCTCAA
GGACGCCGTGAACGAGGAAAAAGAGCTGAAGGGCTCCTCCGTGAAGGCGATCGACGATTTCCTCGACGCC
GTCATGCAGGCCAAACTTGAGCCAAGCCTCCAGTGATAGTGAGCTTCTCGAGTTTCTCCATAATAATGTG
TGAGTAGTTCCCAGATAAGGGAATTAGGGTTCCTATAGGGTTTCGCTCATGTGTTGAGCATATAAGAAAC
CCTTAGTATGTATTTGTATTTGTAAAATACTTCTATCAATAAAATTTCTAATTCCTAAAACCAAAATCCA
GTACTAAAATCCAGATCCCCCGAATTACGCTGAGCTCAGTGTTTGATCGCCGGCGGTACCGAGTGTACTT
CAAGTCACTCAATTCGGCGTTAATTCAGTACATTAAAAACGTCCGCAATGTGTTATTAAGTTGTCTAAGC
GTCAATTTGTTTACACCACAATATATCCTGCCACCAGCCAGCCAACAGCTCCCCGACCGGCAGCTCGGCA
CAAAATCACCACTCGATACAGGCAGCCCATCAGTCCGGGACGGCGTCAGCGGGAGAGCCGTTGTAAGGCG
GCAGACTTTGCTCATGTTACCGATGCTATTCGGAAGAACGGCAACTAAGCTGCCGGGTTTGAAACACGGA
TGATCTCGCGGAGGGTAGCATGTTGATTGTAACGATGACAGAGCGTTGCTGCCTGTGATCACCGCGGTTT
CAAAATCGGCTCCGTCGATACTATGTTATACGCCAACTTTGAAAACAACTTTGAAAAAGCTGTTTTCTGG
TATTTAAGGTTTTAGAATGCAAGGAACAGTGAATTGGAGTTCGTCTTGTTATAATTAGCTTCTTGGGGTA
TCTTTAAATACTGTAGAAAAGAGGAAGGAAATAATAAATGGCTAAAATGAGAATATCACCGGAATTGAAA
AAACTGATCGAAAAATACCGCTGCGTAAAAGATACGGAAGGAATGTCTCCTGCTAAGGTATATAAGCTGG
TGGGAGAAAATGAAAACCTATATTTAAAAATGACGGACAGCCGGTATAAAGGGACCACCTATGATGTGGA
ACGGGAAAAGGACATGATGCTATGGCTGGAAGGAAAGCTGCCTGTTCCAAAGGTCCTGCACTTTGAACGG
CATGATGGCTGGAGCAATCTGCTCATGAGTGAGGCCGATGGCGTCCTTTGCTCGGAAGAGTATGAAGATG
AACAAAGCCCTGAAAAGATTATCGAGCTGTATGCGGAGTGCATCAGGCTCTTTCACTCCATCGACATATC
GGATTGTCCCTATACGAATAGCTTAGACAGCCGCTTAGCCGAATTGGATTACTTACTGAATAACGATCTG
GCCGATGTGGATTGCGAAAACTGGGAAGAAGACACTCCATTTAAAGATCCGCGCGAGCTGTATGATTTTT
TAAAGACGGAAAAGCCCGAAGAGGAACTTGTCTTTTCCCACGGCGACCTGGGAGACAGCAACATCTTTGT
GAAAGATGGCAAAGTAAGTGGCTTTATTGATCTTGGGAGAAGCGGCAGGGCGGACAAGTGGTATGACATT
GCCTTCTGCGTCCGGTCGATCAGGGAGGATATCGGGGAAGAACAGTATGTCGAGCTATTTTTTGACTTAC
TGGGGATCAAGCCTGATTGGGAGAAAATAAAATATTATATTTTACTGGATGAATTGTTTTAGTACCTAGA
ATGCATGACCAAAATCCCTTAACGCTGATGAATCCCCTAATGATTTTGGTAAAAATCATTAAGTTAAGGT
GGATACACATCTTGTCATATGATCAAATGGTTTCGCGAAAAATCAATAATCAGACAACAAGATGTGCGAA
CTCGATATTTTACACGACTCTCTTTACCAATTCTGCCCCGAATTACACTTAAAACGACTCAACAGCTTAA
CGTTGGCTTGCCACGCATTACTTGACTGTAAAACTCTCACTCTTACCGAACTTGGCCGTAACCTGCCAAC
CAAAGCGAGAACAAAACATAACATCAAACGAATCGACCGATTGTTAGGTAATCGTCACCTCCACAAAGAG
CGACTCGCTGTATACCGTTGGCATGCTAGCTTTATCTGTTCGGGCAATACGATGCCCATTGTACTTGTTG
ACTGGTCTGATATTCGTGAGCAAAAACGACTTATGGTATTGCGAGCTTCAGTCGCACTACACGGTCGTTC
TGTTACTCTTTATGAGAAAGCGTTCCCGCTTTCAGAGCAATGTTCAAAGAAAGCTCATGACCAATTTCTA
GCCGACCTTGCGAGCATTCTACCGAGTAACACCACACCGCTCATTGTCAGTGATGCTGGCTTTAAAGTGC
CATGGTATAAATCCGTTGAGAAGCTGGGTTGGTACTGGTTAAGTCGAGTAAGAGGAAAAGTACAATATGC
AGACCTAGGAGCGGAAAACTGGAAACCTATCAGCAACTTACATGATATGTCATCTAGTCACTCAAAGACT
TTAGGCTATAAGAGGCTGACTAAAAGCAATCCAATCTCATGCCAAATTCTATTGTATAAATCTCGCTCTA
AAGGCCGAAAAAATCAGCGCTCGACACGGACTCATTGTCACCACCCGTCACCTAAAATCTACTCAGCGTC
GGCAAAGGAGCCATGGGTTCTAGCAACTAACTTACCTGTTGAAATTCGAACACCCAAACAACTTGTTAAT
ATCTATTCGAAGCGAATGCAGATTGAAGAAACCTTCCGAGACTTGAAAAGTCCTGCCTACGGACTAGGCC
TACGCCATAGCCGAACGAGCAGCTCAGAGCGTTTTGATATCATGCTGCTAATCGCCCTGATGCTTCAACT
AACATGTTGGCTTGCGGGCGTTCATGCTCAGAAACAAGGTTGGGACAAGCACTTCCAGGCTAACACAGTC
AGAAATCGAAACGTACTCTCAACAGTTCGCTTAGGCATGGAAGTTTTGCGGCATTCTGGCTACACAATAA
CAAGGGAAGACTTACTCGTGGCTGCAACCCTACTAGCTCAAAATTTATTCACACATGGTTACGCTTTGGG
GAAATTATGAGGGGATCTCTCAGCCCTTAACGTGAGTTTTCGTTCCACTGAGCGTCAGACCCCGTAGAAA
AGATCAAAGGATCTTCTTGAGATCCTTTTTTTCTGCGCGTAATCTGCTGCTTGCAAACAAAAAAACCACC
GCTACCAGCGGTGGTTTGTTTGCCGGATCAAGAGCTACCAACTCTTTTTCCGAAGGTAACTGGCTTCAGC
AGAGCGCAGATACCAAATACTGTCCTTCTAGTGTAGCCGTAGTTAGGCCACCACTTCAAGAACTCTGTAG
CACCGCCTACATACCTCGCTCTGCTAATCCTGTTACCAGTGGCTGCTGCCAGTGGCGATAAGTCGTGTCT
TACCGGGTTGGACTCAAGACGATAGTTACCGGATAAGGCGCAGCGGTCGGGCTGAACGGGGGGTTCGTGC
ACACAGCCCAGCTTGGAGCGAACGACCTACACCGAACTGAGATACCTACAGCGTGAGCTATGAGAAAGCG
CCACGCTTCCCGAAGGGAGAAAGGCGGACAGGTATCCGGTAAGCGGCAGGGTCGGAACAGGAGAGCGCAC
GAGGGAGCTTCCAGGGGGAAACGCCTGGTATCTTTATAGTCCTGTCGGGTTTCGCCACCTCTGACTTGAG
CGTCGATTTTTGTGATGCTCGTCAGGGGGGCGGAGCCTATGGAAAAACGCCAGCAACGCGGCCTTTTTAC
GGTTCCTGGCCTTTTGCTGGCCTTTTGCTCACATGTTCTTTCCTGCGTTATCCCCTGATTCTGTGGATAA
CCGTATTACCGCCTTTGAGTGAGCTGATACCGCTCGCCGCAGCCGAACGACCGAGCGCAGCGAGTCAGTG
AGCGAGGAAGCGGAAGAGGGCCTGATGCGGTATTTTCTCCTTACGCATCTGTGCGGTATTTCACACCGCA
TATGGTGCACTCTCAGTACAATCTGCTCTGATGCCGCATAGTTAAGCCAGTATACACTCCGCTATCGCTA
CGTGACTGGGTCATGGCTGCGCCCCGACACCCGCCAACACCCGCTGACGCGCCCTGACGGGCTTGTCTGC
TCCCGGCATCCGCTTACAGACAAGCTGTGACCGTTTCCGGGAGCTGCATGTGTCAGAGGTTTTCACCGTC
ATCACCGAAACGCGCGAGGCAGGGTGCCTTGATGTGGGCGCCGGCGGTCGAGTGGCGACGGCGCGGCTTG
TCCGCGCCCTGGTAGATTGCCTGGCCGTAGGCCAGCCATTTTTGAGCGGCCAGCGGCCGCGATAGGCCGA
CGCGAAGCGGCGGGGCGTAGGGAGCGCAGCGACCGAAGGGTAGGCGCTTTTTGCAGCTCTTGGGCTGTGC
GCTGGCCAGACAGTTATGCACAGGCCAGGCGGGTTTTAAGAGTTTTAATAAGTTTTAAAGAGTTTTAGGC
GGAAAAATCGCCTTTTTTCTCTTTTATATCAGTCACTTACATGTGTGACCGGTTCCCAATGTACGGCTTT
GGGTTCCCAATGTACGGGTTCCGGTTCCCAATGTACGGCTTTGGGTTCCCAATGTACGTGCTATCCACAG
GAAAGAGGCCTTTTCGACCTTTTTCCCCTGCTAGGGCAATTTGCCCTAGCATCTGCTCCGTACATTAGGA
ACCGGCGGATGCTTCGCCCTCGATCAGGTTGCGGTAGCGCATGACTAGGATCGGGCCAGCCTGCCCCGCC
TCCTCCTTCAAATCGTACTCCGGCAGGTCATTTGACCCGATCAGCTTGCGCACGGTGAAACAGAACTTCT
TGAACTCTCCGGCGCTGCCACTGCGTTCGTAGATCGTCTTGAACAACCATCTGGCTTCTGCCTTGCCTGC
GGCGCGGCGTGCCAGGCGGTAGAGAAAACGGCCGATGCCGGGATCGATCAAAAAGTAATCGGGGTGAACC
GTCAGCACGTCCGGGTTCTTGCCTTCTGTGATCTCGCGGTACATCCAATCAGCTAGCTCGATCTCGATGT
ACTCCGGCCGCCCGGTTTCGCTCTTTACGATCTTGTAGCGGCTAATCAAGGCTTCACCCTCGGATACCGT
CACCAGGCGGCCGTTCTTGGCCTTCTTCGTACGCTGCATGGCAACGTGCGTGGTGTTTAACCGAATGCAG
GTTTCTACCAGGTCGTCTTTCTGCTTTCCGCCATCGGCTCGCCGGCAGAACTTGAGTACGTCCGCAACGT
GTGGACGGAACACGCGGCCGGGCTTGTCTCCCTTCCCTTCCCGGTATCGGTTCATGGATTCGGTTAGATG
GGAAACCGCCATCAGTACCAGGTCGTAATCCCACACACTGGCCATGCCGGCCGGCCCTGCGGAAACCTCT
ACGTGCCCGTCTGGAAGCTCGTAGCGGATCACCTCGCCAGCTCGTCGGTCACGCTTCGACAGACGGAAAA
CGGCCACGTCCATGATGCTGCGACTATCGCGGGTGCCCACGTCATAGAGCATCGGAACGAAAAAATCTGG
TTGCTCGTCGCCCTTGGGCGGCTTCCTAATCGACGGCGCACCGGCTGCCGGCGGTTGCCGGGATTCTTTG
CGGATTCGATCAGCGGCCGCTTGCCACGATTCACCGGGGCGTGCTTCTGCCTCGATGCGTTGCCGCTGGG
CGGCCTGCGCGGCCTTCAACTTCTCCACCAGGTCATCACCCAGCGCCGCGCCGATTTGTACCGGGCCGGA
TGGTTTGCGACCGCTCACGCCGATTCCTCGGGCTTGGGGGTTCCAGTGCCATTGCAGGGCCGGCAGGCAA
CCCAGCCGCTTACGCCTGGCCAACCGCCCGTTCCTCCACACATGGGGCATTCCACGGCGTCGGTGCCTGG
TTGTTCTTGATTTTCCATGCCGCCTCCTTTAGCCGCTAAAATTCATCTACTCATTTATTCATTTGCTCAT
TTACTCTGGTAGCTGCGCGATGTATTCAGATAGCAGCTCGGTAATGGTCTTGCCTTGGCGTACCGCGTAC
ATCTTCAGCTTGGTGTGATCCTCCGCCGGCAACTGAAAGTTGACCCGCTTCATGGCTGGCGTGTCTGCCA
GGCTGGCCAACGTTGCAGCCTTGCTGCTGCGTGCGCTCGGACGGCCGGCACTTAGCGTGTTTGTGCTTTT
GCTCATTTTCTCTTTACCTCATTAACTCAAATGAGTTTTGATTTAATTTCAGCGGCCAGCGCCTGGACCT
CGCGGGCAGCGTCGCCCTCGGGTTCTGATTCAAGAACGGTTGTGCCGGCGGCGGCAGTGCCTGGGTAGCT
CACGCGCTGCGTGATACGGGACTCAAGAATGGGCAGCTCGTACCCGGCCAGCGCCTCGGCAACCTCACCG
CCGATGCGCGTGCCTTTGATCGCCCGCGACACGACAAAGGCCGCTTGTAGCCTTCCATCCGTGACCTCAA
TGCGCTGCTTAACCAGCTCCACCAGGTCGGCGGTGGCCCATATGTCGTAAGGGCTTGGCTGCACCGGAAT
CAGCACGAAGTCGGCTGCCTTGATCGCGGACACAGCCAAGTCCGCCGCCTGGGGCGCTCCGTCGATCACT
ACGAAGTCGCGCCGGCCGATGGCCTTCACGTCGCGGTCAATCGTCGGGCGGTCGATGCCGACAACGGTTA
GCGGTTGATCTTCCCGCACGGCCGCCCAATCGCGGGCACTGCCCTGGGGATCGGAATCGACTAACAGAAC
ATCGGCCCCGGCGAGTTGCAGGGCGCGGGCTAGATGGGTTGCGATGGTCGTCTTGCCTGACCCGCCTTTC
TGGTTAAGTACAGCGATAACCTTCATGCGTTCCCCTTGCGTATTTGTTTATTTACTCATCGCATCATATA
CGCAGCGACCGCATGACGCAAGCTGTTTTACTCAAATACACATCACCTTTTTAGACGGCGGCGCTCGGTT
TCTTCAGCGGCCAAGCTGGCCGGCCAGGCCGCCAGCTTGGCATCAGACAAACCGGCCAGGATTTCATGCA
GCCGCACGGTTGAGCCGTGCGCGGGCGGCTCGAACACGTACCCGGCCGCGATCATCTCCGCCTCGATCTC
TTCGGTAATGAAAAACGGTTCGTCCTGGCCGTCCTGGTGCGGTTTCATGCTTGTTCCTCTTGGCGTTCAT
TCTCGGCGGCCGCCAGGGCGTCGGCCTCGGTCAATGCGTCCTCACGGAAGGCACCGCGCCGCCTGGCCTC
GGTGGGCGTCACTTCCTCGCTGCGCTCAAGTGCGCGGTACAGGGTCGAGCGATGCACGCCAAGCAGTGCA
GCCGCCTCTTTCACGGTGCGGCCTTCCTGGTCGATCAGCTCGCGGGCGTGCGCGATCTGTGCCGGGGTGA
GGGTAGGGCGGGGGCCAAACTTCACGCCTCGGGCCTTGGCGGCCTCGCGCCCGCTCCGGGTGCGGTCGAT
GATTAGGGAACGCTCGAACTCGGCAATGCCGGCGAACACGGTCAACACCATGCGGCCGGCCGGCGTGGTG
GTGTCGGCCCACGGCTCTGCCAGGCTACGCAGGCCCGCGCCGGCCTCCTGGATGCGCTCGGCAATGTCCA
GTAGGTCGCGGGTGCTGCGGGCCAGGCGGTCTAGCCTGGTCACTGTCACAACGTCGCCAGGGCGTAGGTG
GTCAAGCATCCTGGCCAGCTCCGGGCGGTCGCGCCTGGTGCCGGTGATCTTCTCGGAAAACAGCTTGGTG
CAGCCGGCCGCGTGCAGTTCGGCCCGTTGGTTGGTCAAGTCCTGGTCGTCGGTGCTGACGCGGGCATAGC
CCAGCAGGCCAGCGGCGGCGCTCTTGTTCATGGCGTAATGTCTCCGGTTCTAGTCGCAAGTATTCTACTT
TATGCGACTAAAACACGCGACAAGAAAACGCCAGGAAAAGGGCAGGGCGGCAGCCTGTCGCGTAACTTAG
GACTTGTGCGACATGTCGTTTTCAGAAGACGGCTGCACTGAACGTCAGAAGCCGACTGCACTATAGCAGC
GGAGGGGTTGGATCAAAGTACTTTGATCCCGAGGGGAACCCTGTGGTTGGCATGCACATACAAATGGACG
AACGGATAAACCTTTTCACGCCCTTTTAAATATCCGATTATTCTAA
Features (pLannotate 1.2.2; 20 found; start..end, strand, type, name):
     21..45      -  misc_feature   RB T-DNA repeat: right border repeat from nopaline C58 T-DNA
    215..891     +  promoter       CaMV 35S promoter (enhanced): cauliflower mosaic virus 35S promoter with a duplicated enhancer region
    916..969     +  misc_feature   TMV Ω: translational enhancer from the tobacco mosaic virus 5'-leader sequence (Gallie et al., 1988)
   1027..1051    +  protein_bind   loxP (fragment): Cre-mediated recombination occurs in the 8-bp core sequence (GCATACAT). Cre recombinase
   1058..1850    +  CDS            NeoR/KanR (fragment): aminoglycoside phosphotransferase from Tn5; aph(3')-II (or nptII); confers resistance to neomycin, kanamycin, and G418 (Geneticin®)
   1860..2108    +  terminator     HSP terminator: efficient transcription terminator from the Arabidopsis thaliana heat shock protein 18.2 gene (Nagaya et al., 2010)
   2171..2196    +  protein_bind   loxJTZ17 (fragment): Right element (RE) mutant of loxP (Araki et al., 2010). Cre-mediated recombination occurs in the 8-bp core sequence (GCATACAT). Cre recombinase
   2249..3736    +  CDS            CYP76AD1: C76AD_BETVU - Also known as Bv2g029890_ucyh From Beta vulgaris (Sugar beet).
   3803..4627    +  CDS            DODA1: DOD1W_BETVU - Experimental evidence at transcript level: Swiss-Prot protein existence level 2. Opens the cyclic ring of dihydroxy-phenylalanine (DOPA) between carbons 4 and 5, thus producing an unstable seco-DOPA that rearranges nonenzymatically to betalamic acid. From Beta vulgaris (Sugar beet).
   6213..6387    +  polyA_signal   CaMV poly(A) signal: cauliflower mosaic virus polyadenylation signal
   6519..6543    -  misc_feature   LB T-DNA repeat: left border repeat from nopaline C58 T-DNA
   6968..7762    +  CDS            KanR: aminoglycoside phosphotransferase; aphA-3; confers resistance to kanamycin
   7839..7908    -  ncRNA          RNA-OUT: Accession: RF00240 - RNA-OUT
   9187..9775    +  rep_origin     ori: high-copy-number ColE1/pMB1/pBR322/pUC origin of replication
   9961..10101   -  misc_feature   bom: basis of mobility region from pBR322
  10203..10242   -  CDS            rop (fragment): Rop protein, which maintains plasmids at low copy number; rop
  10445..10639   -  rep_origin     pVS1 oriV: origin of replication for the Pseudomonas plasmid pVS1 (Heeb et al., 2000)
  10705..11778   -  CDS            pVS1 RepA: replication protein from the Pseudomonas plasmid pVS1 (Heeb et al., 2000)
  12207..12836   -  CDS            pVS1 StaA: stability protein from the Pseudomonas plasmid pVS1 (Heeb et al., 2000)
  13396..13797   -  CDS            Y4CG_SINFN (fragment): Protein inferred from homology: Swiss-Prot protein existence level 3. From Sinorhizobium fredii (strain NBRC 101917 / NGR234).
