[The description below was written by a language model from this plasmid's Addgene catalogue record and pLannotate feature annotations shown in this document.]
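Description:
pJPC263 is a plant binary T-DNA vector of about 14.1 kb, built by Golden Gate assembly in the pTRANS_200d backbone, that carries a Cre/lox-responsive genetic switch. Outside the T-DNA borders, the backbone provides a high-copy ColE1/pUC-type origin with a bom site for propagation in E. coli, the pVS1 oriV, RepA and StaA functions for replication and stable maintenance in Agrobacterium, and an aphA-3 kanamycin resistance gene for bacterial selection.

Between the nopaline-type right and left border repeats lies a single transcription unit driven by the enhanced (duplicated-enhancer) CaMV 35S promoter and the TMV Ω translational leader. Immediately downstream, an nptII (NeoR/KanR) coding sequence followed by the Arabidopsis HSP18.2 terminator is flanked by two lox elements, annotated as a loxP fragment and a loxJTZ17 (right-element mutant) fragment. After this floxed cassette comes the RUBY reporter, of which the sugar beet CYP76AD1 and DODA1 coding sequences are annotated, ending at a CaMV poly(A) signal. The roughly 1.6 kb between DODA1 and the poly(A) signal is unannotated; RUBY normally includes a third enzyme, a glucosyltransferase, which may occupy this stretch, but the feature table does not confirm it.

The layout implies that in the resting state the promoter expresses nptII, giving kanamycin-based selection of transformed plant tissue, while the HSP terminator blocks read-through into RUBY. Cre-mediated excision of the lox-flanked cassette would place RUBY directly under the 35S promoter, switching on visible red betalain pigment. The associated publication title indicates that such switches serve to report heritable activation by virally delivered recombinases in plants.
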