Addgene plasmid #234530: pJPC263
Purpose: Cre/Lox P1 Recombinase switch; plant T-DNA
Depositing lab: Daniel Voytas. Depositing organization: University of Minnesota. Publication: Viral delivery of recombinases activates heritable genetic switches in plants. Chamness JC, Cody JP, Cruz AJ, Voytas DF. Plant Physiol. 2025 Mar 1;197(3):kiaf073. doi: 10.1093/plphys/kiaf073. Epub 2025 Feb 21. PubMed 40111273.
Backbone
  Vector backbone: pTRANS_200d
  Vector type: Plant Expression
Growth in bacteria
  Bacterial resistance: Kanamycin, 50 μg/mL
  Growth temperature: 37°C
  Growth strain: DH5alpha
  Copy number: High Copy
Gene/Insert
  Gene/Insert name: RUBY (alt name: nptII)
  Species: Sugar beet, E. coli
  Mutation: none
  Cloning method: Golden Gate
Terms and licenses: Academic/Nonprofit Terms; Industry Terms: Not Available to Industry
How to cite: pJPC263 was a gift from Daniel Voytas (Addgene plasmid # 234530 ; http://n2t.net/addgene:234530 ; RRID:Addgene_234530)
